>Addgene plasmid #200923 | pMDC123-SUVH9-ZF | addgene full sequence | sequence record 401487 | Addgene NGS Result
TTGAGATCCTTTTTTTCTGCGCGTAATCTGCTGCTTGCAAACAAAAAAACCACCGCTACCAGCGGTGGTT
TGTTTGCCGGATCAAGAGCTACCAACTCTTTTTCCGAAGGTAACTGGCTTCAGCAGAGCGCAGATACCAA
ATACTGTCCTTCTAGTGTAGCCGTAGTTAGGCCACCACTTCAAGAACTCTGTAGCACCGCCTACATACCT
CGCTCTGCTAATCCTGTTACCAGTGGCTGCTGCCAGTGGCGATAAGTCGTGTCTTACCGGGTTGGACTCA
AGACGATAGTTACCGGATAAGGCGCAGCGGTCGGGCTGAACGGGGGGTTCGTGCACACAGCCCAGCTTGG
AGCGAACGACCTACACCGAACTGAGATACCTACAGCGTGAGCTATGAGAAAGCGCCACGCTTCCCGAAGG
GAGAAAGGCGGACAGGTATCCGGTAAGCGGCAGGGTCGGAACAGGAGAGCGCACGAGGGAGCTTCCAGGG
GGAAACGCCTGGTATCTTTATAGTCCTGTCGGGTTTCGCCACCTCTGACTTGAGCGTCGATTTTTGTGAT
GCTCGTCAGGGGGGCGGAGCCTATGGAAAAACGCCAGCAACGCGGCCTTTTTACGGTTCCTGGCCTTTTG
CTGGCCTTTTGCTCACATGTTCTTTCCTGCGTTATCCCCTGATTCTGTGGATAACCGTATTACCGCCTTT
GAGTGAGCTGATACCGCTCGCCGCAGCCGAACGACCGAGCGCAGCGAGTCAGTGAGCGAGGAAGCGGAAG
AGCGCCTGATGCGGTATTTTCTCCTTACGCATCTGTGCGGTATTTCACACCGCATATGGTGCACTCTCAG
TACAATCTGCTCTGATGCCGCATAGTTAAGCCAGTATACACTCCGCTATCGCTACGTGACTGGGTCATGG
CTGCGCCCCGACACCCGCCAACACCCGCTGACGCGCCCTGACGGGCTTGTCTGCTCCCGGCATCCGCTTA
CAGACAAGCTGTGACCGTCTCCGGGAGCTGCATGTGTCAGAGGTTTTCACCGTCATCACCGAAACGCGCG
AGGCAGGGTGCCTTGATGTGGGCGCCTTATTTGCCGACTACCTTGGTGATCTCGCCTTTCACGTAGTGGA
CAAATTCTTCCAACTGATCTGCGCGCGAGGCCAAGCGATCTTCTTCTTGTCCAAGATAAGCCTGTCTAGC
TTCAAGTATGACGGGCTGATACTGGGCCGGCAGGCGCTCCATTGCCCAGTCGGCAGCGACATCCTTCGGC
GCGATTTTGCCGGTTACTGCGCTGTACCAAATGCGGGACAACGTAAGCACTACATTTCGCTCATCGCCAG
CCCAGTCGGGCGGCGAGTTCCATAGCGTTAAGGTTTCATTTAGCGCCTCAAATAGATCCTGTTCAGGAAC
CGGATCAAAGAGTTCCTCCGCCGCTGGACCTACCAAGGCAACGCTATGTTCTCTTGCTTTTGTCAGCAAG
ATAGCCAGATCAATGTCGATCGTGGCTGGCTCGAAGATACCTGCAAGAATGTCATTGCGCTGCCATTCTC
CAAATTGCAGTTCGCGCTTAGCTGGATAACGCCACGGAATGATGTCGTCGTGCACAACAATGGTGACTTC
TACAGCGCGGAGAATCTCGCTCTCTCCAGGGGAAGCCGAAGTTTCCAAAAGGTCGTTGATCAAAGCTCGC
CGCGTTGTTTCATCAAGCCTTACGGTCACCGTAACCAGCAAATCAATATCACTGTGTGGCTTCAGGCCGC
CATCCACTGCGGAGCCGTACAAATGTACGGCCAGCAACGTCGGTTCGAGATGGCGCTCGATGACGCCAAC
TACCTCTGATAGTTGAGTCGATACTTCGGCGATCACCGCTTCCCTCATAATGTTTAACTTTGTTTTAGGG
CGACTGCCCTGCTGCGTAACATCGTTGCTGCTCCATAACATCAAACATCGACCCACGGCGTAACGCGCTT
GCTGCTTGGATGCCCGAGGCATAGACTGTACCCCAAAAAAACAGTCATAACAAGCCATGAAAACCGCCAC
TGCGCCGTTACCACCGCTGCGTTCGGTCAAGGTTCTGGACCAGTTGCGTGAGCGCATGGCGCCGGCGGTC
GAGTGGCGACGGCGCGGCTTGTCCGCGCCCTGGTAGATTGCCTGGCCGTAGGCCAGCCATTTTTGAGCGG
CCAGCGGCCGCGATAGGCCGACGCGAAGCGGCGGGGCGTAGGGAGCGCAGCGACCGAAGGGTAGGCGCTT
TTTGCAGCTCTTCGGCTGTGCGCTGGCCAGACAGTTATGCACAGGCCAGGCGGGTTTTAAGAGTTTTAAT
AAGTTTTAAAGAGTTTTAGGCGGAAAAATCGCCTTTTTTCTCTTTTATATCAGTCACTTACATGTGTGAC
CGGTTCCCAATGTACGGCTTTGGGTTCCCAATGTACGGGTTCCGGTTCCCAATGTACGGCTTTGGGTTCC
CAATGTACGTGCTATCCACAGGAAAGAGACCTTTTCGACCTTTTTCCCCTGCTAGGGCAATTTGCCCTAG
CATCTGCTCCGTACATTAGGAACCGGCGGATGCTTCGCCCTCGATCAGGTTGCGGTAGCGCATGACTAGG
ATCGGGCCAGCCTGCCCCGCCTCCTCCTTCAAATCGTACTCCGGCAGGTCATTTGACCCGATCAGCTTGC
GCACGGTGAAACAGAACTTCTTGAACTCTCCGGCGCTGCCACTGCGTTCGTAGATCGTCTTGAACAACCA
TCTGGCTTCTGCCTTGCCTGCGGCGCGGCGTGCCAGGCGGTAGAGAAAACGGCCGATGCCGGGATCGATC
AAAAAGTAATCGGGGTGAACCGTCAGCACGTCCGGGTTCTTGCCTTCTGTGATCTCGCGGTACATCCAAT
CAGCTAGCTCGATCTCGATGTACTCCGGCCGCCCGGTTTCGCTCTTTACGATCTTGTAGCGGCTAATCAA
GGCTTCACCCTCGGATACCGTCACCAGGCGGCCGTTCTTGGCCTTCTTCGTACGCTGCATGGCAACGTGC
GTGGTGTTTAACCGAATGCAGGTTTCTACCAGGTCGTCTTTCTGCTTTCCGCCATCGGCTCGCCGGCAGA
ACTTGAGTACGTCCGCAACGTGTGGACGGAACACGCGGCCGGGCTTGTCTCCCTTCCCTTCCCGGTATCG
GTTCATGGATTCGGTTAGATGGGAAACCGCCATCAGTACCAGGTCGTAATCCCACACACTGGCCATGCCG
GCCGGCCCTGCGGAAACCTCTACGTGCCCGTCTGGAAGCTCGTAGCGGATCACCTCGCCAGCTCGTCGGT
CACGCTTCGACAGACGGAAAACGGCCACGTCCATGATGCTGCGACTATCGCGGGTGCCCACGTCATAGAG
CATCGGAACGAAAAAATCTGGTTGCTCGTCGCCCTTGGGCGGCTTCCTAATCGACGGCGCACCGGCTGCC
GGCGGTTGCCGGGATTCTTTGCGGATTCGATCAGCGGCCGCTTGCCACGATTCACCGGGGCGTGCTTCTG
CCTCGATGCGTTGCCGCTGGGCGGCCTGCGCGGCCTTCAACTTCTCCACCAGGTCATCACCCAGCGCCGC
GCCGATTTGTACCGGGCCGGATGGTTTGCGACCGCTCACGCCGATTCCTCGGGCTTGGGGGTTCCAGTGC
CATTGCAGGGCCGGCAGGCAACCCAGCCGCTTACGCCTGGCCAACCGCCCGTTCCTCCACACATGGGGCA
TTCCACGGCGTCGGTGCCTGGTTGTTCTTGATTTTCCATGCCGCCTCCTTTAGCCGCTAAAATTCATCTA
CTCATTTATTCATTTGCTCATTTACTCTGGTAGCTGCGCGATGTATTCAGATAGCAGCTCGGTAATGGTC
TTGCCTTGGCGTACCGCGTACATCTTCAGCTTGGTGTGATCCTCCGCCGGCAACTGAAAGTTGACCCGCT
TCATGGCTGGCGTGTCTGCCAGGCTGGCCAACGTTGCAGCCTTGCTGCTGCGTGCGCTCGGACGGCCGGC
ACTTAGCGTGTTTGTGCTTTTGCTCATTTTCTCTTTACCTCATTAACTCAAATGAGTTTTGATTTAATTT
CAGCGGCCAGCGCCTGGACCTCGCGGGCAGCGTCGCCCTCGGGTTCTGATTCAAGAACGGTTGTGCCGGC
GGCGGCAGTGCCTGGGTAGCTCACGCGCTGCGTGATACGGGACTCAAGAATGGGCAGCTCGTACCCGGCC
AGCGCCTCGGCAACCTCACCGCCGATGCGCGTGCCTTTGATCGCCCGCGACACGACAAAGGCCGCTTGTA
GCCTTCCATCCGTGACCTCAATGCGCTGCTTAACCAGCTCCACCAGGTCGGCGGTGGCCCATATGTCGTA
AGGGCTTGGCTGCACCGGAATCAGCACGAAGTCGGCTGCCTTGATCGCGGACACAGCCAAGTCCGCCGCC
TGGGGCGCTCCGTCGATCACTACGAAGTCGCGCCGGCCGATGGCCTTCACGTCGCGGTCAATCGTCGGGC
GGTCGATGCCGACAACGGTTAGCGGTTGATCTTCCCGCACGGCCGCCCAATCGCGGGCACTGCCCTGGGG
ATCGGAATCGACTAACAGAACATCGGCCCCGGCGAGTTGCAGGGCGCGGGCTAGATGGGTTGCGATGGTC
GTCTTGCCTGACCCGCCTTTCTGGTTAAGTACAGCGATAACCTTCATGCGTTCCCCTTGCGTATTTGTTT
ATTTACTCATCGCATCATATACGCAGCGACCGCATGACGCAAGCTGTTTTACTCAAATACACATCACCTT
TTTAGACGGCGGCGCTCGGTTTCTTCAGCGGCCAAGCTGGCCGGCCAGGCCGCCAGCTTGGCATCAGACA
AACCGGCCAGGATTTCATGCAGCCGCACGGTTGAGACGTGCGCGGGCGGCTCGAACACGTACCCGGCCGC
GATCATCTCCGCCTCGATCTCTTCGGTAATGAAAAACGGTTCGTCCTGGCCGTCCTGGTGCGGTTTCATG
CTTGTTCCTCTTGGCGTTCATTCTCGGCGGCCGCCAGGGCGTCGGCCTCGGTCAATGCGTCCTCACGGAA
GGCACCGCGCCGCCTGGCCTCGGTGGGCGTCACTTCCTCGCTGCGCTCAAGTGCGCGGTACAGGGTCGAG
CGATGCACGCCAAGCAGTGCAGCCGCCTCTTTCACGGTGCGGCCTTCCTGGTCGATCAGCTCGCGGGCGT
GCGCGATCTGTGCCGGGGTGAGGGTAGGGCGGGGGCCAAACTTCACGCCTCGGGCCTTGGCGGCCTCGCG
CCCGCTCCGGGTGCGGTCGATGATTAGGGAACGCTCGAACTCGGCAATGCCGGCGAACACGGTCAACACC
ATGCGGCCGGCCGGCGTGGTGGTGTCGGCCCACGGCTCTGCCAGGCTACGCAGGCCCGCGCCGGCCTCCT
GGATGCGCTCGGCAATGTCCAGTAGGTCGCGGGTGCTGCGGGCCAGGCGGTCTAGCCTGGTCACTGTCAC
AACGTCGCCAGGGCGTAGGTGGTCAAGCATCCTGGCCAGCTCCGGGCGGTCGCGCCTGGTGCCGGTGATC
TTCTCGGAAAACAGCTTGGTGCAGCCGGCCGCGTGCAGTTCGGCCCGTTGGTTGGTCAAGTCCTGGTCGT
CGGTGCTGACGCGGGCATAGCCCAGCAGGCCAGCGGCGGCGCTCTTGTTCATGGCGTAATGTCTCCGGTT
CTAGTCGCAAGTATTCTACTTTATGCGACTAAAACACGCGACAAGAAAACGCCAGGAAAAGGGCAGGGCG
GCAGCCTGTCGCGTAACTTAGGACTTGTGCGACATGTCGTTTTCAGAAGACGGCTGCACTGAACGTCAGA
AGCCGACTGCACTATAGCAGCGGAGGGGTTGGATCAAAGTACTTTGATCCCGAGGGGAACCCTGTGGTTG
GCATGCACATACAAATGGACGAACGGATAAACCTTTTCACGCCCTTTTAAATATCCGATTATTCTAATAA
ACGCTCTTTTCTCTTAGGTTTACCCGCCAATATATCCTGTCAAACACTGATAGTTTAAACTGAAGGCGGG
AAACGACAATCTGATCCAAGCTCAAGCTGCTCTAGCATTCGCCATTCAGGCTGCGCAACTGTTGGGAAGG
GCGATCGGTGCGGGCCTCTTCGCTATTACGCCAGCTGGCGAAAGGGGGATGTGCTGCAAGGCGATTAAGT
TGGGTAACGCCAGGGTTTTCCCAGTCACGACGTTGTAAAACGACGGCCAGTGCCAAGCTTGCATGCCTGC
AGGTCGACTCTAGAGGATCCCCGGGTACCGGGCCCCCCCTCGAGGCGCGCCACGCGTAGTCTAGCTCAAC
AGAGCTTTTAACCCAAATTGGTACAATAGAATACAACTTTAGATCATAATTCTCAAAAGAAAGAGATTCC
TTAGCTATTCTATCTGCCACTCCATTTCCTTCTCGGCTTGTATGCACAAGCATAAAATCCTCAAACTTGC
TAAGTAGATACTTTATGTCTTGGATAATTGGATTGAGACTTGACAAGCATAACTTTCATGTAACCAAAGA
CACAAGTTGCTGAGAATCCACCTCAAAAATGATCTTCCTATAATTGAATCGGGATAATGACAGCACAGCC
CATCTAAGAGCCTCCACTTCTACTTCCAGCACGCTTCTTACTTTTACCACAGCTCTTGCACCTAACCATA
ACACCTTCCCTGTATGATCGCGAAGCACCCACCCTAAGCCACATTTTAATCCTTCTGTTGGCCATGCCCC
ATCAAAGTTGCACTTAACCCAAGATTGTGGTGGAGCTTCCCATGTTTCTCGTCTGTCCCGACGGTGTTGT
GGTTGGTGCTTTCCTTACATTCTGAGCCTCTTTCCTTCTAATCCACTCATCTGCATCTTCTTGTGTCCTT
ACTAATACCTCATTGGTTCCAAATTCCCTCCCTTTAAGCACCAGCTCGTTTCTGTTCTTCCACAGCCTCC
CAAGTATCCAAGGGACTAAAGCCTCCACATTCTTCAGATCAGGATATTCTTGTTTAAGATGTTGAACTCT
ATGGAGGTTTGTATGAACTGATGATCTAGGACCGGATAAGTTCCCTTCTTCATAGCGAACTTATTCAAAG
AATGTTTTGTGTATCATTCTTGTTACATTGTTATTAATGAAAAAATATTATTGGTCATTGGACTGAACAC
GAGTGTTAAATATGGACCAGGCCCCAAATAAGATCCATTGATATATGAATTAAATAACAAGAATAAATCG
AGTCACCAAACCACTTGCCTTTTTTAACGAGACTTGTTCACCAACTTGATACAAAAGTCATTATCCTATG
CAAATCAATAATCATACAAAAATATCCAATAACACTAAAAAATTAAAAGAAATGGATAATTTCACAATAT
GTTATACGATAAAGAAGTTACTTTTCCAAGAAATTCACTGATTTTATAAGCCCACTTGCATTAGATAAAT
GGCAAAAAAAAACAAAAAGGAAAAGAAATAAAGCACGAAGAATTCTAGAAAATACGAAATACGCTTCAAT
GCAGTGGGACCCACGGTTCAATTATTGCCAATTTTCAGCTCCACCGTATATTTAAAAAATAAAACGATAA
TGCTAAAAAAATATAAATCGTAACGATCGTTAAATCTCAACGGCTGGATCTTATGACGACCGTTAGAAAT
TGTGGTTGTCGACGAGTCAGTAATAAACGGCGTCAAAGTGGTTGCAGCCGGCACACACGAGTCGTGTTTA
TCAACTCAAAGCACAAATACTTTTCCTCAACCTAAAAATAAGGCAATTAGCCAAAAACAACTTTGCGTGT
AAACAACGCTCAATACACGTGTCATTTTATTATTAGCTATTGCTTCACCGCCTTAGCTTTCTCGTGACCT
AGTCGTCCTCGTCTTTTCTTCTTCTTCTTCTATAAAACAATACCCAAAGAGCTCTTCTTCTTCACAATTC
AGATTTCAATTTCTCAAAATCTTAAAAACTTTCTCTCAATTCTCTCTACCGTGATCAAGGTAAATTTCTG
TGTTCCTTATTCTCTCAAAATCTTCGATTTTGTTTTCGTTCGATCCCAATTTCGTATATGTTCTTTGGTT
TAGATTCTGTTAATCTTAGATCGAAGACGATTTTCTGGGTTTGATCGTTAGATATCATCTTAATTCTCGA
TTAGGGTTTCATAGATATCATCCGATTTGTTCAAATAATTTGAGTTTTGTCGAATAATTACTCTTCGATT
TGTGATTTCTATCTAGATCTGGTGTTAGTTTCTAGTTTGTGCGATCGAATTTGTCGATTAATCTGAGTTT
TTCTGATTAACAGACGCGTCCATGGTTGGGTACCAACAAATGGCTGGTGGACTTAACGATATCTTCGAAG
CTCAGAAGATTGAATGGCATGAGGATACTGGTGGATCTAGCATCCCCGGACTTGAGGTTCTTTTCCAAGG
ACCTCTCGAGCCTTATAAATGCCCTGAGTGTGGAAAATCTTTCTCTCAATCTGGAGATCTTAGGAGGCAC
CAAAGGACCCATACCGGTGAAAAACCTTATAAATGCCCTGAGTGTGGAAAATCATTCAGTAGGAGTGATC
ATCTTACCACCCATCAGAGGACCCATACTGGTGAAAAACCTTATAAATGCCCTGAGTGTGGAAAATCATT
CTCACAATCTTCATCTCTTGTTAGGCATCAGAGGACTCATACCGGAGAAAAACCTTATAAATGCCCTGAG
TGTGGAAAATCATTCTCAACATCTGGAAACCTTGTTAGGCACCAAAGGACCCATACTGGTGAAAAACCTT
ATAAATGCCCTGAGTGTGGAAAATCATTCTCTCAGAGAGCAAACCTTAGGGCTCATCAAAGGACACACAC
TGGAGAAAAACCTTATAAATGCCCTGAGTGTGGAAAATCTTTCTCTAGGAGTGATAAGCTCACCGAGCAT
CAAAGGACTCACACCGGACTCGAGGACTACAAAGACGATGACGACAAAGACTACAAAGACGATGACGACA
AAGACTACAAAGACGATGACGACAAAAAGCTTGATATCGCCATGGGGGGCGCGCCAAGCTATCAAACAAG
TTTGTACAAAAAAGCAGGCTCCGCGGCCGCCCCCTTCACCATGGGTTCTTCTCACATTCCTCTTGATCCG
TCTCTAAATCCGTCACCTTCACTGATCCCAAAGCTTGAACCAGTCACTGAATCAACCCAAAACTTGGCCT
TTCAACTTCCAAACACAAACCCACAAGCCCTAATTTCATCAGCCGTCTCCGATTTCAACGAAGCCACAGA
CTTTTCCTCAGATTACAACACCGTCGCCGAGTCAGCCCGGTCTGCTTTCGCTCAACGGCTTCAACGTCAC
GATGATGTTGCGGTTCTTGATTCCTTAACCGGAGCAATCGTACCGGTTGAGGAGAATCCGGAACCGGAAC
CGAATCCTTACTCAACCAGTGACTCTTCACCGTCGGTTGCTACTCAACGACCTAGACCGCAGCCACGTTC
GTCGGAGCTAGTGAGGATCACTGATGTTGGACCTGAAAGTGAGAGACAGTTTCGTGAACATGTGAGGAAG
ACGAGAATGATTTATGATTCTCTTAGGATGTTTTTGATGATGGAAGAAGCTAAACGTAATGGGGTTGGTG
GAAGAAGAGCTAGAGCTGATGGTAAAGCTGGTAAAGCTGGTTCAATGATGAGAGATTGTATGTTGTGGAT
GAATCGTGATAAACGAATCGTCGGTTCGATTCCCGGTGTTCAAGTTGGGGATATCTTCTTCTTTAGGTTT
GAGTTATGTGTCATGGGCTTACATGGACACCCTCAATCTGGGATCGATTTTCTTACAGGGAGTCTTAGTT
CTAATGGGGAGCCAATAGCTACTAGTGTGATTGTTTCTGGTGGGTATGAGGATGATGATGATCAAGGAGA
TGTGATTATGTATACAGGTCAGGGTGGACAAGATAGGCTTGGAAGGCAAGCTGAACATCAGAGGCTGGAA
GGTGGAAACCTTGCGATGGAACGGAGTATGTATTATGGGATTGAAGTGAGAGTTATTAGAGGGTTGAAGT
ATGAGAATGAGGTTTCTAGTAGAGTTTATGTTTATGATGGGTTGTTTAGGATTGTTGATTCTTGGTTTGA
TGTTGGGAAGTCTGGTTTCGGTGTGTTTAAATATCGGTTGGAGAGGATTGAAGGACAGGCTGAGATGGGT
AGTTCGGTGTTGAAGTTTGCTAGGACTCTTAAGACTAATCCATTGTCTGTGAGACCGAGAGGTTACATCA
ATTTCGATATCTCGAATGGGAAGGAGAATGTTCCTGTCTATTTGTTTAACGACATTGACAGCGATCAAGA
ACCTTTGTATTATGAGTATCTTGCGCAAACTTCGTTTCCTCCTGGCTTATTTGTTCAGCAAAGTGGTAAT
GCAAGTGGATGTGACTGTGTCAATGGTTGTGGCAGTGGCTGCCTTTGTGAAGCCAAGAATTCAGGTGAGA
TTGCTTATGATTATAATGGGACGCTAATAAGACAGAAACCGTTGATACATGAATGTGGATCAGCGTGTCA
GTGCCCTCCAAGCTGTCGAAACCGTGTGACTCAAAAGGGTTTGAGGAATAGGCTAGAAGTGTTTAGGTCA
CTGGAAACGGGTTGGGGAGTTCGGTCTTTGGATGTATTACATGCTGGTGCTTTTATTTGTGAGTATGCTG
GGGTTGCTTTGACAAGGGAACAAGCCAACATTCTGACCATGAACGGTGATACATTGGTATATCCTGCTCG
TTTCTCTTCTGCGAGATGGGAAGATTGGGGAGATCTGTCTCAGGTCCTTGCTGATTTCGAGCGGCCTTCT
TATCCTGATATTCCTCCGGTTGATTTCGCAATGGATGTGTCCAAGATGAGGAATGTTGCTTGTTACATAA
GCCACAGTACTGATCCGAATGTCATTGTCCAGTTTGTACTCCATGATCACAACAGTCTCATGTTCCCTAG
AGTCATGCTTTTCGCTGCTGAAAACATCCCTCCCATGACTGAGCTCAGCCTTGATTACGGAGTAGTTGAT
GATTGGAACGCCAAGCTTGCCATTTGTAATTAAAAGGGTGGGCGCGCCGACCCAGCTTTCTTGTACAAAG
TGGTTCGATAATTCTTAATTAACTAGTTCTAGAGCGGCCGCCACCGCGGTGGAGCTCCTAGGTGAGTCTA
GAGAGTTAATTAAGACCCGGGACTAGTCCCTAGAGTCCTGCTTTAATGAGATATGCGAGACGCCTATGAT
CGCATGATATTTGCTTTCAATTCTGTTGTGCACGTTGTAAAAAACCTGAGCATGTGTAGCTCAGATCCTT
ACCGCCGGTTTCGGTTCATTCTAATGAATATATCACCCGTTACTATCGTATTTTTATGAATAATATTCTC
CGTTCAATTTACTGATTGTACCCTACTACTTATATGTACAATATTAAAATGAAAACAATATATTGTGCTG
AATAGGTTTATAGCGACATCTATGATAGAGCGCCACAATAACAAACAATTGCGTTTTATTATTACAAATC
CAATTTTAAAAAAAGCGGCAGAACCGGTCAAACCTAAAAGACTGATTACATAAATCTTATTCAAATTTCA
AAAGTGCCCCAGGGGCTAGTATCTACGACACACCGAGCGGCGAACTAATAACGCTCACTGAAGGGAACTC
CGGTTCCCCGCCGGCGCGCATGGGTGAGATTCCTTGAAGTTGAGTATTGGCCGTCCGCTCTACCGAAAGT
TACGGGCACCATTCAACCCGGTCCAGCACGGCGGCCGGGTAACCGACTTGCTGCCCCGAGAATTATGCAG
CATTTTTTTGGTGTATGTGGGCCCCAAATGAAGTGCAGGTCAAACCTTGACAGTGACGACAAATCGTTGG
GCGGGTCCAGGGCGAATTTTGCGACGAGCTCGAATTCGTAATCATGTCATAGCTGTTTCCTGTGTGAAAT
TGTTATCCGCTCACAATTCCACACAACATACGAGCCGGAAGCATAAAGTGTAAAGCCTGGGGTGCCTAAT
GAGTGAGCTAACTCACATTAATTGCGTTGCGCTCACTGCCCGCTTTCCAGTCGGGAAACCTGTCGTGCCA
GCTGCATTAATGAATCGGCCAACGCGCGGGGAGAGGCGGTTTGCGTATTGGCTAGAGCAGCTTGCCAACA
TGGTGGAGCACGACACTCTCGTCTACTCCAAGAATATCAAAGATACAGTCTCAGAAGACCAAAGGGCTAT
TGAGACTTTTCAACAAAGGGTAATATCGGGAAACCTCCTCGGATTCCATTGCCCAGCTATCTGTCACTTC
ATCAAAAGGACAGTAGAAAAGGAAGGTGGCACCTACAAATGCCATCATTGCGATAAAGGAAAGGCTATCG
TTCAAGATGCCTCTGCCGACAGTGGTCCCAAAGATGGACCCCCACCCACGAGGAGCATCGTGGAAAAAGA
AGACGTTCCAACCACGTCTTCAAAGCAAGTGGATTGATGTGAACATGGTGGAGCACGACACTCTCGTCTA
CTCCAAGAATATCAAAGATACAGTCTCAGAAGACCAAAGGGCTATTGAGACTTTTCAACAAAGGGTAATA
TCGGGAAACCTCCTCGGATTCCATTGCCCAGCTATCTGTCACTTCATCAAAAGGACAGTAGAAAAGGAAG
GTGGCACCTACAAATGCCATCATTGCGATAAAGGAAAGGCTATCGTTCAAGATGCCTCTGCCGACAGTGG
TCCCAAAGATGGACCCCCACCCACGAGGAGCATCGTGGAAAAAGAAGACGTTCCAACCACGTCTTCAAAG
CAAGTGGATTGATGTGATATCTCCACTGACGTAAGGGATGACGCACAATCCCACTATCCTTCGCAAGACC
CTTCCTCTATATAAGGAAGTTCATTTCATTTGGAGAGGACACGCTGAAATCACCAGTCTCTCTCTACAAA
TCTATCTCTCTCGAGTCTACCATGAGCCCAGAACGACGCCCGGCCGACATCCGCCGTGCCACCGAGGCGG
ACATGCCGGCGGTCTGCACCATCGTCAACCACTACATCGAGACAAGCACGGTCAACTTCCGTACCGAGCC
GCAGGAACCGCAGGAGTGGACGGACGACCTCGTCCGTCTGCGGGAGCGCTATCCCTGGCTCGTCGCCGAG
GTGGACGGCGAGGTCGCCGGCATCGCCTACGCGGGCCCCTGGAAGGCACGCAACGCCTACGACTGGACGG
CCGAGTCGACCGTGTACGTCTCCCCCCGCCACCAGCGGACGGGACTGGGCTCCACGCTCTACACCCACCT
GCTGAAGTCCCTGGAGGCACAGGGCTTCAAGAGCGTGGTCGCTGTCATCGGGCTGCCCAACGACCCGAGC
GTGCGCATGCACGAGGCGCTCGGATATGCCCCCCGCGGCATGCTGCGGGCGGCCGGCTTCAAGCACGGGA
ACTGGCATGACGTGGGTTTCTGGCAGCTGGACTTCAGCCTGCCGGTACCGCCCCGTCCGGTCCTGCCCGT
CACCGAGATTTGACTCGAGTTTCTCCATAATAATGTGTGAGTAGTTCCCAGATAAGGGAATTAGGGTTCC
TATAGGGTTTCGCTCATGTGTTGAGCATATAAGAAACCCTTAGTATGTATTTGTATTTGTAAAATACTTC
TATCAATAAAATTTCTAATTCCTAAAACCAAAATCCAGTACTAAAATCCAGATCCCCCGAATTAATTCGG
CGTTAATTCAGTACATTAAAAACGTCCGCAATGTGTTATTAAGTTGTCTAAGCGTCAATTTGTTTACACC
ACAATATATCCTGCCACCAGCCAGCCAACAGCTCCCCGACCGGCAGCTCGGCACAAAATCACCACTCGAT
ACAGGCAGCCCATCAGTCCGGGACGGCGTCAGCGGGAGAGCCGTTGTAAGGCGGCAGACTTTGCTCATGT
TACCGATGCTATTCGGAAGAACGGCAACTAAGCTGCCGGGTTTGAAACACGGATGATCTCGCGGAGGGTA
GCATGTTGATTGTAACGATGACAGAGCGTTGCTGCCTGTGATCACCGCGGTTTCAAAATCGGCTCCGTCG
ATACTATGTTATACGCCAACTTTGAAAACAACTTTGAAAAAGCTGTTTTCTGGTATTTAAGGTTTTAGAA
TGCAAGGAACAGTGAATTGGAGTTCGTCTTGTTATAATTAGCTTCTTGGGGTATCTTTAAATACTGTAGA
AAAGAGGGGTGATGCTGCCAACTTACTGATTTAGTGTATGATGGTGTTTTTGAGGTGCTCCAGTGGCTTC
TGTTTCTATCAGCTGTCCCTCCTGTTCAGCTACTGACGGGGTGGTGCGTAACGGCAAAAGCACCGCCGGA
CATCAGCGCTATCTCTGCTCTCACTGCCGTAAAACATGGCAACTGCAGTTCACTTACACCGCTTCTCAAC
CCGGTACGCACCAGAAAATCATTGATATGGCCATGAATGGCGTTGGATGCCGGGCAACAGCCCGCATTAT
GGGCGTTGGCCTCAACACGATTTTACGTCACTTAAAAAACTCAGGCCGCAGTCGGTAACCTCGCGCATAC
AGCCGGGCAGTGACGTCATCGTCTGCGCGGAAATGGACGAACAGTGGGGCTATGTCGGGGCTAAATCGCG
CCAGCGCTGGCTGTTTTACGCGTATGACAGTCTCCGGAAGACGGTTGTTGCGCACGTATTCGGTGAACGC
ACTATGGCGACGCTGGGGCGTCTTATGAGCCTGCTGTCACCCTTTGACGTGGTGATATGGATGACGGATG
GCTGGCCGCTGTATGAATCCCGCCTGAAGGGAAAGCTGCACGTAATCAGCAAGCGATATACGCAGCGAAT
TGAGCGGCATAACCTGAATCTGAGGCAGCACCTGGCACGGCTGGGACGGAAGTCGCTGTCGTTCTCAAAA
TCGGTGGAGCTGCATGACAAAGTCATCGGGCATTATCTGAACATAAAACACTATCAATAAGTTGGAGTCA
TTACCGAAAAGAGGAAGGAAATAATAAATGGCTAAAATGAGAATATCACCGGAATTGAAAAAACTGATCG
AAAAATACCGCTGCGTAAAAGATACGGAAGGAATGTCTCCTGCTAAGGTATATAAGCTGGTGGGAGAAAA
TGAAAACCTATATTTAAAAATGACGGACAGCCGGTATAAAGGGACCACCTATGATGTGGAACGGGAAAAG
GACATGATGCTATGGCTGGAAGGAAAGCTGCCTGTTCCAAAGGTCCTGCACTTTGAACGGCATGATGGCT
GGAGCAATCTGCTCATGAGTGAGGCCGATGGCGTCCTTTGCTCGGAAGAGTATGAAGATGAACAAAGCCC
TGAAAAGATTATCGAGCTGTATGCGGAGTGCATCAGGCTCTTTCACTCCATCGACATATCGGATTGTCCC
TATACGAATAGCTTAGACAGCCGCTTAGCCGAATTGGATTACTTACTGAATAACGATCTGGCCGATGTGG
ATTGCGAAAACTGGGAAGAAGACACTCCATTTAAAGATCCGCGCGAGCTGTATGATTTTTTAAAGACGGA
AAAGCCCGAAGAGGAACTTGTCTTTTCCCACGGCGACCTGGGAGACAGCAACATCTTTGTGAAAGATGGC
AAAGTAAGTGGCTTTATTGATCTTGGGAGAAGCGGCAGGGCGGACAAGTGGTATGACATTGCCTTCTGCG
TCCGGTCGATCAGGGAGGATATCGGGGAAGAACAGTATGTCGAGCTATTTTTTGACTTACTGGGGATCAA
GCCTGATTGGGAGAAAATAAAATATTATATTTTACTGGATGAATTGTTTTAGTACCTAGAATGCATGACC
AAAATCCCTTAACGTGAGTTTTCGTTCCACTGAGCGTCAGACCCCGTAGAAAAGATCAAAGGATCTTC
Features (pLannotate 1.2.2; 32 found; start..end, strand, type, name):
      1..589     +  rep_origin     ori: high-copy-number ColE1/pMB1/pBR322/pUC origin of replication
    775..915     -  misc_feature   bom: basis of mobility region from pBR322
   1017..1056    -  CDS            rop (fragment): Rop protein, which maintains plasmids at low copy number; rop
   1077..1868    -  CDS            SmR: aminoglycoside adenylyltransferase (Murphy, 1985); aadA; confers resistance to spectinomycin and streptomycin
   1875..1931    -  CDS            GmR (fragment): gentamycin acetyltransferase; aacC1; confers resistance to gentamycin
   2017..2088    +  CDS            int (fragment): INT2_ECOLX - Protein inferred from homology: Swiss-Prot protein existence level 3. Putative integrase believed to be involved in the insertion of antibiotic resistance genes into plasmids and transposons. From Escherichia coli.
   2276..2470    -  rep_origin     pVS1 oriV: origin of replication for the Pseudomonas plasmid pVS1 (Heeb et al., 2000)
   2536..3609    -  CDS            pVS1 RepA: replication protein from the Pseudomonas plasmid pVS1 (Heeb et al., 2000)
   4038..4667    -  CDS            pVS1 StaA: stability protein from the Pseudomonas plasmid pVS1 (Heeb et al., 2000)
   5227..5628    -  CDS            Y4CG_SINFN (fragment): Protein inferred from homology: Swiss-Prot protein existence level 3. From Sinorhizobium fredii (strain NBRC 101917 / NGR234).
   5968..5992    -  misc_feature   RB T-DNA repeat: right border repeat from nopaline C58 T-DNA
   6058..6212    -  CDS            lacZα (fragment): LacZα fragment of β-galactosidase; lacZ fragment
   6215..6260    -  misc_feature   MCS (fragment): pUC18/19 multiple cloning site
   8411..8494    +  CDS            ZNF22 (fragment): ZNF22_HUMAN - Also known as KOX15, KROX26. Experimental evidence at protein level: Swiss-Prot protein existence level 1. Binds DNA through the consensus sequence 5'-CAATG-3'. May be involved in transcriptional regulation and may play a role in tooth formation (By similarity). From Homo sapiens (Human).
   8559..8582    +  CDS            CCR5TC (fragment): zinc-finger domain from the CCR5-224 (+) zinc-finger nuclease that recognizes the left half-site target sequence in the human CCR5 gene (Perez et al., 2008; Gross et al., 2013)
   8727..8750    +  CDS            CCR5TC (fragment): zinc-finger domain from the CCR5-224 (+) zinc-finger nuclease that recognizes the left half-site target sequence in the human CCR5 gene (Perez et al., 2008; Gross et al., 2013)
   8913..8934    +  CDS            3xFLAG (fragment): three tandem FLAG® epitope tags
   9026..9050    +  protein_bind   attB1: mutant version of attB; recombination site for the Gateway® BP reaction BP Clonase™
   9071..11020   +  CDS            SUVH9: SUVH9_ARATH - Also known as SDG22, SET22. Experimental evidence at protein level: Swiss-Prot protein existence level 1. Histone methyltransferase family member that plays a role in gene silencing (PubMed:19043555, PubMed:24463519, PubMed:27171427). Together with MORC6 and SUVH2, regulates the silencing of some transposable elements (TEs) (PubMed:27171427). According to PubMed:19043555, the protein does not bind S-adenosyl-L-methionine and lacks methyltransferase activity. Instead, it may function downstream of DRM2 in RNA-directed DNA methylation, binding to methylated DNA and recruiting DNA-d
  11040..11064   -  protein_bind   attB2: mutant version of attB; recombination site for the Gateway® BP reaction BP Clonase™
  11082..11117   -  misc_feature   MCS (fragment): pBluescript multiple cloning site
  11168..11855   +  terminator     OCS terminator: octopine synthase terminator
  11898..11920   -  protein_bind   lac operator (fragment): The lac repressor binds to the lac operator to inhibit transcription in E. coli. This inhibition can be relieved by adding lactose or isopropyl-β-D-thiogalactopyranoside (IPTG). lac repressor encoded by lacI
  11924..11954   -  promoter       lac promoter: promoter for the E. coli lac operon
  11969..11990   -  protein_bind   CAP binding site: CAP binding activates transcription in the presence of cAMP. E. coli catabolite activator protein
  12003..12091   -  CDS            lacI (fragment): lac repressor; lacI; The lac repressor binds to the lac operator to inhibit transcription in E. coli. This inhibition can be relieved by adding lactose or isopropyl-β-D-thiogalactopyranoside (IPTG).
  12181..12857   +  promoter       CaMV 35S promoter (enhanced): cauliflower mosaic virus 35S promoter with a duplicated enhancer region
  12902..13450   +  CDS            bar: PAT_STRHY - Experimental evidence at protein level: Swiss-Prot protein existence level 1. Inactivates phosphinothricin (PPT) by transfer of an acetyl group from acetyl CoA. Can also acetylate demethylphosphinothricin but not PTT or glutamate. This enzyme is an effector of phosphinothricin tripeptide (PTT or bialaphos) resistance. From Streptomyces hygroscopicus. Introduced by genetic manipulation and expressed in glufosinate-tolerant maize by Dekalb Genetics.
  13460..13634   +  polyA_signal   CaMV poly(A) signal: cauliflower mosaic virus polyadenylation signal
  13712..13736   -  misc_feature   LB T-DNA repeat: left border repeat from nopaline C58 T-DNA
  14148..14915   +  mobile_element IS1: prokaryotic transposable element IS1
  14938..15732   +  CDS            KanR: aminoglycoside phosphotransferase; aphA-3; confers resistance to kanamycin
