[The description below was written by a language model from this plasmid's Addgene catalogue record and pLannotate feature annotations shown in this document.]
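Description:
pMDC123-SUVH9-ZF is a plant-expression binary vector built on the pMDC123 backbone and designed for Agrobacterium-mediated T-DNA transfer into Arabidopsis. The backbone carries a high-copy ColE1/pUC-type origin with a bom site for propagation in E. coli, plus the pVS1 oriV, RepA and StaA functions that support replication and stable maintenance in Agrobacterium. The catalogue lists spectinomycin as the bacterial selection, matching the annotated aadA (SmR) gene. The feature table also detects a KanR (aphA-3) gene preceded by an IS1 insertion element outside the T-DNA, which may be a remnant of the parental backbone, although the record does not comment on it.

Between the nopaline-type right and left border repeats lie two units. The first is the effector cassette: an open reading frame in which zinc-finger-like segments (annotated only as partial matches to unrelated zinc-finger proteins, consistent with the artificial ZF108 array named in the purpose field) and a 3xFLAG fragment sit upstream of an attB1 site, followed by the full A. thaliana SUVH9 coding sequence, attB2 and the octopine synthase terminator. This layout indicates that SUVH9 was introduced by Gateway recombination to form an N-terminal ZF–FLAG fusion. About two kilobases upstream of the zinc-finger region are unannotated, and the record does not state the promoter driving the fusion. The second unit is an enhanced CaMV 35S promoter driving bar with the CaMV poly(A) signal, giving Basta (phosphinothricin) selection of transformed plants.

SUVH9 is an SU(VAR)3-9 homolog implicated in RNA-directed DNA methylation. Tethering it through ZF108 is intended to direct it to the FWA gene, so that targeted gene repression can be tested in Arabidopsis.
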