Addgene plasmid #200923: pMDC123-SUVH9-ZF
Purpose: Express SUVH9-ZF108 in Arabidopsis target FWA gene
Depositing lab: Steven Jacobsen. Depositing organization: University of California, Los Angeles (UCLA). Publication: A gene silencing screen uncovers diverse tools for targeted gene repression in Arabidopsis. Wang M, Zhong Z, Gallego-Bartolome J, Li Z, Feng S, Kuo HY, Kan RL, Lam H, Richey JC, Tang L, Zhou J, Liu M, Jami-Alahmadi Y, Wohlschlegel J, Jacobsen SE. Nat Plants. 2023 Mar 6. doi: 10.1038/s41477-023-01362-8. PubMed 36879017.
Backbone
  Vector backbone: pMDC123
  Vector type: Plant Expression
  Selectable markers: Basta
Growth in bacteria
  Bacterial resistance: Spectinomycin, 50 μg/mL
  Growth temperature: 37°C
  Growth strain: DH5alpha
  Copy number: High Copy
Gene/Insert
  Gene/Insert name: SUVH9
  Species: A. thaliana (mustard weed)
  Entrez Gene: SUVH9 (a.k.a. AT4G13460, SDG22, SET22, SETDOMAIN GROUP 22, SU(VAR)3-9 homolog 9, T6G15.10, T6G15_10)
Terms and licenses: Academic/Nonprofit Terms; Industry Terms: Not Available to Industry
How to cite: pMDC123-SUVH9-ZF was a gift from Steven Jacobsen (Addgene plasmid # 200923 ; http://n2t.net/addgene:200923 ; RRID:Addgene_200923)
